Addgene plasmid #170426: pBEL2345
Purpose: Genetic complementation plasmid of LetAB with LetB mutant V126N
Depositing lab: Gira Bhabha & Damian Ekiert. Depositing organization: NYU Grossman School of Medicine. Publication: Role of Ring6 in the Function of the E. coli MCE Protein LetB. Vieni C, Coudray N, Isom GL, Bhabha G, Ekiert DC. J Mol Biol. 2022 Jan 22;434(7):167463. doi: 10.1016/j.jmb.2022.167463. PubMed 35077766.
Backbone
  Vector backbone: pET17b
  Backbone manufacturer: Novagen
  Backbone size w/o insert (bp): 3174
  Vector type: Bacterial Expression
Growth in bacteria
  Bacterial resistance: Ampicillin, 100 μg/mL
  Growth temperature: 37°C
  Growth strain: DH5alpha
  Copy number: High Copy
Gene/Insert
  Gene/Insert name: LetAB (alt name: yebST)
  Species: E. coli
  Mutation: LetA-LetB(V126N)
  Entrez Gene: letB (a.k.a. b1834, ECK1833, yebT); letA (a.k.a. b1833, ECK1832, yebS)
Terms and licenses: Academic/Nonprofit Terms; Industry Terms: Not Available to Industry
How to cite: pBEL2345 was a gift from Gira Bhabha & Damian Ekiert (Addgene plasmid # 170426 ; http://n2t.net/addgene:170426 ; RRID:Addgene_170426)
