[The description below was written by a language model from this plasmid's Addgene catalogue record and pLannotate feature annotations shown in this document.]
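Description:
pBEL2345 is a bacterial expression plasmid built on the Novagen pET17b backbone that carries the E. coli letAB operon (also known as yebST) with a point mutation, V126N, in LetB. It is propagated in E. coli under ampicillin selection, provided by the β-lactamase gene and its own promoter. Replication depends on a ColE1/pMB1-type origin. The catalogue lists the plasmid as high copy, although the feature table also detects the pBR322-derived bom region and a rop coding sequence, which normally moderates copy number. The full sequenced record is about 7.1 kb.

The payload sits between a T7 promoter with the phage T7 gene 10 ribosome binding site and a T7 terminator. The letA (yebS) and letB (yebT) open reading frames are annotated in the same orientation and overlap slightly, so both proteins would be made from a single transcript. LetA and LetB are annotated as components of a transport pathway that contributes to membrane integrity. LetB is an MCE protein thought to span the periplasm and facilitate substrate movement between the membranes. No epitope or purification tags are annotated on either protein. A short fragment matching a T7 gene 10B-derived solubility tag lies downstream of letB, separated from it by a short gap, and is probably residual vector sequence. A predicted open reading frame (YPB1) near rop likewise appears to belong to the backbone.

The stated purpose is genetic complementation: supplying LetAB with the LetB V126N variant to test whether the mutant restores function. The associated work concerns the role of Ring6 in LetB function, but the record does not state the host strain or the phenotype assayed.
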