Features (pLannotate 1.2.2; 12 found; start..end, strand, type, name):
      1..19      +  promoter       T7 promoter: promoter for bacteriophage T7 RNA polymerase
     51..73      +  RBS            RBS: efficient ribosome binding site from bacteriophage T7 gene 10 (Olins and Rangwala, 1989)
     81..1361    +  CDS            yebS: YEBS_ECOLI - Experimental evidence at protein level: Swiss-Prot protein existence level 1. Component of a transport pathway that contributes to membrane integrity. From Escherichia coli (strain K12).
   1333..3963    +  CDS            yebT: YEBT_ECOLI - Experimental evidence at protein level: Swiss-Prot protein existence level 1. Component of a transport pathway that contributes to membrane integrity (PubMed:27795327). May directly span the intermembrane space, facilitating the transport of substrates across the periplasm (Probable). From Escherichia coli (strain K12).
   3988..4037    +  CDS            SET1 (fragment): solubility-enhancement tag derived from T7 phage gene 10B
   4045..4092    +  terminator     T7 terminator: transcription terminator for bacteriophage T7 RNA polymerase
   4223..4327    +  promoter       AmpR promoter: bla
   4328..5188    +  CDS            AmpR: β-lactamase; bla; confers resistance to ampicillin, carbenicillin, and related antibiotics
   5359..5947    +  rep_origin     ori: high-copy-number ColE1/pMB1/pBR322/pUC origin of replication
   6133..6272    -  misc_feature   bom: basis of mobility region from pBR322
   6374..6565    -  CDS            rop: Rop protein, which maintains plasmids at low copy number; rop
   6582..6962    +  CDS            YPB1_ECOLX: Protein predicted: Swiss-Prot protein existence level 4. From Escherichia coli.
>Addgene plasmid #170426 | pBEL2345 | addgene full sequence | sequence record 334343 | Addgene NGS Result
TAATACGACTCACTATAGGGAGACCACAACGGTTTCCCTCTAGAAATAATTTTGTTTAACTTTAAGAAGG
AGATATACATATGGCTCTTAACACACCACAAATTACGCCGACAAAAAAGATAACAGTGAGGGCAATCGGC
GAGGAACTGCCGCGTGGTGATTACCAACGTTGCCCGCAATGTGACATGCTGTTTAGCCTGCCCGAGATAA
ATTCTCATCAAAGTGCCTATTGTCCGCGCTGTCAGGCAAAAATTCGTGACGGGCGCGACTGGTCGCTAAC
GCGCCTGGCGGCAATGGCCTTCACCATGCTGTTGCTTATGCCGTTTGCCTGGGGCGAACCGCTGTTGCAT
ATCTGGCTGTTAGGCATTCGTATTGACGCCAACGTTATGCAAGGCATCTGGCAAATGACCAAACAGGGCG
ATGCGATAACGGGGTCGATGGTCTTTTTCTGCGTTATTGGTGCCCCGCTCATTCTGGTGACCTCCATAGC
TTATTTATGGTTTGGTAACCGACTGGGAATGAATTTACGTCCGGTACTGCTGATGCTTGAGCGACTTAAA
GAGTGGGTAATGCTCGATATCTACCTGGTCGGCATTGGCGTTGCTTCTATAAAGGTACAGGATTATGCCC
ATATCCAGGCTGGTGTCGGCTTGTTCTCTTTTGTGGCGTTGGTGATTTTAACGACGGTGACGTTGTCACA
TCTTAATGTCGAAGAACTGTGGGAGCGATTTTATCCGCAGCGCCCCGCTACGCGTAGGGACGAGAAACTT
CGTGTCTGTCTTGGGTGCCATTTTACCGGCTATCCAGATCAGCGTGGTCGCTGCCCGCGTTGCCATATCC
CGCTACGCCTGCGTCGCCGTCATAGTCTGCAAAAATGCTGGGCGGCGCTGTTAGCGTCAATCGTTTTATT
GTTACCTGCCAACCTGTTGCCTATTTCTATCATTTATCTGAACGGAGGACGGCAGGAAGATACAATTCTT
TCCGGAATTATGTCGCTGGCAAGTAGCAACATTGCGGTTGCAGGAATCGTGTTTATCGCCAGTATTCTGG
TACCGTTTACTAAAGTGATCGTCATGTTCACTTTACTGTTGAGCATTCATTTTAAATGCCAGCAAGGTTT
ACGCACACGCATTCTGTTACTGCGGATGGTGACCTGGATTGGTCGCTGGTCGATGCTCGACCTGTTTGTC
ATATCTTTAACCATGTCGCTGATTAATCGCGATCAGATCCTCGCTTTTACTATGGGACCGGCTGCGTTTT
ATTTCGGCGCAGCGGTAATTTTGACTATTCTTGCTGTGGAATGGCTGGACAGCCGCTTACTTTGGGATGC
ACATGAGTCAGGAAACGCCCGCTTCGACGACTGAAGCGCAGATTAAAAATAAACGCCGTATCTCACCTTT
CTGGCTGCTGCCGTTCATCGCGCTAATGATTGCCAGTTGGCTGATTTGGGACAGTTATCAGGACCGGGGT
AATACCGTCACCATCGACTTTATGTCGGCGGATGGTATTGTTCCAGGCCGTACGCCTGTTCGTTATCAGG
GCGTTGAAGTCGGAACAGTGCAGGATATCAGCCTCAGCGACGATCTTCGTAAGATTGAAGTCAAGGTCAG
CATCAAGTCCGATATGAAAGATGCGCTGCGCGAAGAGACTCAGTTCTGGCTGGTGACGCCAAAAGCATCG
TTGGCAGGTGTCTCCGGGCTGGACGCCCTCAATGGTGGGAACTATATCGGCATGATGCCGGGTAAAGGTA
AAGAGCAGGATCACTTTGTCGCACTCGATACCCAACCGAAATATCGGCTGGACAATGGCGATCTGATGAT
CCACCTGCAAGCCCCCGATCTCGGTTCGCTGAACAGCGGTTCATTGGTCTATTTCCGCAAGATCCCGGTG
GGAAAAGTCTACGACTATGCCATCAATCCCAACAAGCAAGGCGTGGTGATTGATGTCCTGATCGAGCGGC
GTTTTACCGATCTGGTGAAAAAAGGTAGCCGTTTCTGGAACGTTTCCGGCGTTGATGCCAACGTCAGTAT
CAGTGGCGCGAAGGTGAAACTGGAAAGCCTGGCGGCACTGGTTAACGGTGCGATTGCCTTCGATTCACCA
GAAGAGTCGAAACCTGCCGAGGCGGAAGATACCTTTGGTCTGTATGAAGATCTGGCCCACAGCCAGCGTG
GCGTAATAATAAAACTGGAACTGCCGAGTGGGGCCGGATTAACCGCCGACTCGACGCCGTTAATGTATCA
GGGGCTGGAAGTCGGACAGCTGACTAAACTGGATTTAAATCCTGGTGGTAAAGTCACAGGGGAAATGACC
GTTGATCCCAGCGTCGTTACCCTGCTTCGTGAAAATACCCGCATCGAATTACGCAACCCGAAATTATCCC
TTAGCGATGCTAATCTCAGCGCCCTGCTGACCGGCAAAACCTTCGAGCTGGTGCCCGGCGATGGCGAGCC
ACGCAAAGAGTTCGTTGTTGTGCCAGGCGAAAAAGCACTGCTGCATGAACCTGATGTTCTGACGCTGACC
CTGACCGCGCCGGAAAGTTACGGTATTGATGCGGGTCAGCCGCTCATTCTTCACGGCGTGCAGGTAGGCC
AGGTTATCGATCGTAAACTCACCAGCAAAGGCGTCACCTTTACCGTCGCCATCGAGCCTCAGCATCGCGA
ACTGGTAAAAGGCGATAGCAAATTTGTCGTCAACAGCCGTGTCGATGTGAAGGTGGGGCTGGATGGCGTT
GAGTTTCTCGGTGCCAGCGCCTCAGAATGGATCAATGGCGGGATACGTATTCTGCCGGGCGATAAAGGTG
AGATGAAAGCCAGCTATCCACTGTATGCCAATTTGGAAAAAGCGCTGGAGAACAGCCTTAGCGATTTACC
CACCACAACCGTGAGTTTGAGTGCAGAGACGCTGCCGGATGTGCAGGCAGGATCGGTAGTGCTGTACCGT
AAATTTGAAGTTGGTGAAGTGATTACCGTGCGTCCGCGAGCTAACGCGTTTGATATCGATCTGCATATTA
AGCCGGAGTATCGCAACCTTCTGACCAGCAATAGCGTGTTCTGGGCAGAAGGCGGGGCGAAAGTTCAGCT
GAATGGTAGTGGTCTGACCGTACAGGCATCCCCGCTCTCCAGAGCATTAAAGGGAGCCATTAGCTTCGAC
AACCTCAGCGGTGCCAGCGCCAGTCAGCGTAAAGGCGATAAGCGTATTCTGTATGCTTCCGAAACAGCGG
CCCGTGCGGTTGGCGGGCAGATTACGCTTCACGCTTTCGATGCCGGAAAACTGGCGGTCGGGATGCCAAT
TCGCTATCTCGGTATTGATATCGGGCAAATCCAGACGCTGGATCTGATTACCGCACGCAATGAAGTACAG
GCAAAGGCGGTACTTTACCCGGAATATGTCCAGACCTTTGCTCGCGGTGGTACGCGCTTCTCAGTGGTCA
CACCGCAAATTTCGGCAGCTGGCGTTGAGCATCTTGATACTATCCTCCAGCCGTATATCAACGTCGAACC
AGGCCGGGGCAATCCTCGCCGCGACTTTGAATTACAAGAGGCCACCATTACTGATTCGCGTTACCTGGAT
GGCTTAAGCATTATTGTTGAAGCGCCGGAAGCCGGTTCGTTAGGCATCGGTACGCCTGTGCTGTTCCGTG
GTCTGGAAGTCGGTACGGTTACAGGAATGACGCTGGGGACATTGTCAGATCGCGTGATGATTGCGATGCG
CATCAGTAAACGCTATCAACACCTGGTGCGTAACAATTCCGTCTTCTGGTTGGCATCGGGTTACAGTCTG
GACTTTGGTCTGACGGGCGGCGTAGTGAAAACCGGCACCTTTAACCAGTTTATCCGTGGCGGCATCGCCT
TCGCCACGCCTCCGGGTACGCCACTGGCACCGAAAGCCCAGGAAGGCAAACACTTCCTGTTGCAGGAAAG
TGAACCGAAAGAGTGGCGTGAATGGGGAACTGCGCTTCCCAAATAATGCCCACCTCGAGCAGATCCGGCT
GCTAACAAAGCCCGAAAGGAAGCTGAGTTGGCTGCTGCCACCGCTGAGCAATAACTAGCATAACCCCTTG
GGGCCTCTAAACGGGTCTTGAGGGGTTTTTTGCTGAAAGGAGGAACTATATCCGGATAATTCTTGAAGAC
GAAAGGGCCTCGTGATACGCCTATTTTTATAGGTTAATGTCATGATAATAATGGTTTCTTAGACGTCAGG
TGGCACTTTTCGGGGAAATGTGCGCGGAACCCCTATTTGTTTATTTTTCTAAATACATTCAAATATGTAT
CCGCTCATGAGACAATAACCCTGATAAATGCTTCAATAATATTGAAAAAGGAAGAGTATGAGTATTCAAC
ATTTCCGTGTCGCCCTTATTCCCTTTTTTGCGGCATTTTGCCTTCCTGTTTTTGCTCACCCAGAAACGCT
GGTGAAAGTAAAAGATGCTGAAGATCAGTTGGGTGCACGAGTGGGTTACATCGAACTGGATCTCAACAGC
GGTAAGATCCTTGAGAGTTTTCGCCCCGAAGAACGTTTTCCAATGATGAGCACTTTTAAAGTTCTGCTAT
GTGGCGCGGTATTATCCCGTGTTGACGCCGGGCAAGAGCAACTCGGTCGCCGCATACACTATTCTCAGAA
TGACTTGGTTGAGTACTCACCAGTCACAGAAAAGCATCTTACGGATGGCATGACAGTAAGAGAATTATGC
AGTGCTGCCATAACCATGAGTGATAACACTGCGGCCAACTTACTTCTGACAACGATCGGAGGACCGAAGG
AGCTAACCGCTTTTTTGCACAACATGGGGGATCATGTAACTCGCCTTGATCGTTGGGAACCGGAGCTGAA
TGAAGCCATACCAAACGACGAGCGTGACACCACGATGCCTGCAGCAATGGCAACAACGTTGCGCAAACTA
TTAACTGGCGAACTACTTACTCTAGCTTCCCGGCAACAATTAATAGACTGGATGGAGGCGGATAAAGTTG
CAGGACCACTTCTGCGCTCGGCCCTTCCGGCTGGCTGGTTTATTGCTGATAAATCTGGAGCCGGTGAGCG
TGGGTCTCGCGGTATCATTGCAGCACTGGGGCCAGATGGTAAGCCCTCCCGTATCGTAGTTATCTACACG
ACGGGGAGTCAGGCAACTATGGATGAACGAAATAGACAGATCGCTGAGATAGGTGCCTCACTGATTAAGC
ATTGGTAACTGTCAGACCAAGTTTACTCATATATACTTTAGATTGATTTAAAACTTCATTTTTAATTTAA
AAGGATCTAGGTGAAGATCCTTTTTGATAATCTCATGACCAAAATCCCTTAACGTGAGTTTTCGTTCCAC
TGAGCGTCAGACCCCGTAGAAAAGATCAAAGGATCTTCTTGAGATCCTTTTTTTCTGCGCGTAATCTGCT
GCTTGCAAACAAAAAAACCACCGCTACCAGCGGTGGTTTGTTTGCCGGATCAAGAGCTACCAACTCTTTT
TCCGAAGGTAACTGGCTTCAGCAGAGCGCAGATACCAAATACTGTCCTTCTAGTGTAGCCGTAGTTAGGC
CACCACTTCAAGAACTCTGTAGCACCGCCTACATACCTCGCTCTGCTAATCCTGTTACCAGTGGCTGCTG
CCAGTGGCGATAAGTCGTGTCTTACCGGGTTGGACTCAAGACGATAGTTACCGGATAAGGCGCAGCGGTC
GGGCTGAACGGGGGGTTCGTGCACACAGCCCAGCTTGGAGCGAACGACCTACACCGAACTGAGATACCTA
CAGCGTGAGCTATGAGAAAGCGCCACGCTTCCCGAAGGGAGAAAGGCGGACAGGTATCCGGTAAGCGGCA
GGGTCGGAACAGGAGAGCGCACGAGGGAGCTTCCAGGGGGAAACGCCTGGTATCTTTATAGTCCTGTCGG
GTTTCGCCACCTCTGACTTGAGCGTCGATTTTTGTGATGCTCGTCAGGGGGGCGGAGCCTATGGAAAAAC
GCCAGCAACGCGGCCTTTTTACGGTTCCTGGCCTTTTGCTGGCCTTTTGCTCACATGTTCTTTCCTGCGT
TATCCCCTGATTCTGTGGATAACCGTATTACCGCCTTTGAGTGAGCTGATACCGCTCGCCGCAGCCGAAC
GACCGAGCGCAGCGAGTCAGTGAGCGAGGAAGCGGAAGAGCGCCTGATGCGGTATTTTCTCCTTACGCAT
CTGTGCGGTATTTCACACCGCAATGGTGCACTCTCAGTACAATCTGCTCTGATGCCGCATAGTTAAGCCA
GTATACACTCCGCTATCGCTACGTGACTGGGTCATGGCTGCGCCCCGACACCCGCCAACACCCGCTGACG
CGCCCTGACGGGCTTGTCTGCTCCCGGCATCCGCTTACAGACAAGCTGTGACCGTCTCCGGGAGCTGCAT
GTGTCAGAGGTTTTCACCGTCATCACCGAAACGCGCGAGGCAGCTGCGGTAAAGCTCATCAGCGTGGTCG
TGAAGCGATTCACAGATGTCTGCCTGTTCATCCGCGTCCAGCTCGTTGAGTTTCTCCAGAAGCGTTAATG
TCTGGCTTCTGATAAAGCGGGCCATGTTAAGGGCGGTTTTTTCCTGTTTGGTCACTGATGCCTCCGTGTA
AGGGGGATTTCTGTTCATGGGGGTAATGATACCGATGAAACGAGAGAGGATGCTCACGATACGGGTTACT
GATGATGAACATGCCCGGTTACTGGAACGTTGTGAGGGTAAACAACTGGCGGTATGGATGCGGCGGGACC
AGAGAAAAATCACTCAGGGTCAATGCCAGCGCTTCGTTAATACAGATGTAGGTGTTCCACAGGGTAGCCA
GCAGCATCCTGCGATGCAGATCCGGAACATAATGGTGCAGGGCGCTGACTTCCGCGTTTCCAGACTTTAC
GAAACACGGAAACCGAAGACCATTCATGTTGTTGCTCAGGTCGCAGACGTTTTGCAGCAGCAGTCGCTTC
ACGTTCGCTCGCGTATCGGTGATTCATTCTGCTAACCAGTAAGGCAACCCCGCCAGCCTAGCCGGGTCCT
CAACGACAGGAGCACGATCATGCGCACCCGTGGCCAGGACCCAACGCTGCCCGAGATCTCGATCCCGCGA
AAT
